>Addgene plasmid #119132 | eGFP L202 gRNA | addgene full sequence | sequence record 232294 | Addgene NGS Result
GACGTCGCTAGCTGTACAAAAAAGCAGGCTTTAAAGGAACCAATTCAGTCGACTGGATCCGGTACCAAGG
TCGGGCAGGAAGAGGGCCTATTTCCCATGATTCCTTCATATTTGCATATACGATACAAGGCTGTTAGAGA
GATAATTAGAATTAATTTGACTGTAAACACAAAGATATTAGTACAAAATACGTGACGTAGAAAGTAATAA
TTTCTTGGGTAGTTTGCAGTTTTAAAATTATGTTTTAAAATGGACTATCATATGCTTACCGTAACTTGAA
AGTATTTCGATTTCTTGGCTTTATATATCTTGTGGAAAGGACGAAACACCCCACTATTCAAGTACCCAGT
GTTTTAGAGCTAGAAATAGCAAGTTAAAATAAGGCTAGTCCGTTATCAACTTGAAAAAGTGGCACCGAGT
CGGTGCTTTTTTTAAGCTTGGGCCGCTCGAGGTACCTCTCTACATATGACATGTGAGCAAAAGGCCAGCA
AAAGGCCAGGAACCGTAAAAAGGCCGCGTTGCTGGCGTTTTTCCATAGGCTCCGCCCCCCTGACGAGCAT
CACAAAAATCGACGCTCAAGTCAGAGGTGGCGAAACCCGACAGGACTATAAAGATACCAGGCGTTTCCCC
CTGGAAGCTCCCTCGTGCGCTCTCCTGTTCCGACCCTGCCGCTTACCGGATACCTGTCCGCCTTTCTCCC
TTCGGGAAGCGTGGCGCTTTCTCATAGCTCACGCTGTAGGTATCTCAGTTCGGTGTAGGTCGTTCGCTCC
AAGCTGGGCTGTGTGCACGAACCCCCCGTTCAGCCCGACCGCTGCGCCTTATCCGGTAACTATCGTCTTG
AGTCCAACCCGGTAAGACACGACTTATCGCCACTGGCAGCAGCCACTGGTAACAGGATTAGCAGAGCGAG
GTATGTAGGCGGTGCTACAGAGTTCTTGAAGTGGTGGCCTAACTACGGCTACACTAGAAGAACAGTATTT
GGTATCTGCGCTCTGCTGAAGCCAGTTACCTTCGGAAAAAGAGTTGGTAGCTCTTGATCCGGCAAACAAA
CCACCGCTGGTAGCGGTGGTTTTTTTGTTTGCAAGCAGCAGATTACGCGCAGAAAAAAAGGATCTCAAGA
AGATCCTTTGATCTTTTCTACGGGGTCTGACGCTCAGTGGAACGAAAACTCACGTTAAGGGATTTTGGTC
ATGAGATTATCAAAAAGGATCTTCACCTAGATCCTTTTAAATTAAAAATGAAGTTTTAAATCAATCTAAA
GTATATATGAGTAAACTTGGTCTGACAGTTACCAATGCTTAATCAGTGAGGCACCTATCTCAGCGATCTG
TCTATTTCGTTCATCCATAGTTGCCTGACTCCCCGTCGTGTAGATAACTACGATACGGGAGGGCTTACCA
TCTGGCCCCAGTGCTGCAATGATACCGCGAGACCCACGCTCACCGGCTCCAGATTTATCAGCAATAAACC
AGCCAGCCGGAAGGGCCGAGCGCAGAAGTGGTCCTGCAACTTTATCCGCCTCCATCCAGTCTATTAATTG
TTGCCGGGAAGCTAGAGTAAGTAGTTCGCCAGTTAATAGTTTGCGCAACGTTGTTGCCATTGCTACAGGC
ATCGTGGTGTCACGCTCGTCGTTTGGTATGGCTTCATTCAGCTCCGGTTCCCAACGATCAAGGCGAGTTA
CATGATCCCCCATGTTGTGCAAAAAAGCGGTTAGCTCCTTCGGTCCTCCGATCGTTGTCAGAAGTAAGTT
GGCCGCAGTGTTATCACTCATGGTTATGGCAGCACTGCATAATTCTCTTACTGTCATGCCATCCGTAAGA
TGCTTTTCTGTGACTGGTGAGTACTCAACCAAGTCATTCTGAGAATAGTGTATGCGGCGACCGAGTTGCT
CTTGCCCGGCGTCAATACGGGATAATACCGCGCCACATAGCAGAACTTTAAAAGTGCTCATCATTGGAAA
ACGTTCTTCGGGGCGAAAACTCTCAAGGATCTTACCGCTGTTGAGATCCAGTTCGATGTAACCCACTCGT
GCACCCAACTGATCTTCAGCATCTTTTACTTTCACCAGCGTTTCTGGGTGAGCAAAAACAGGAAGGCAAA
ATGCCGCAAAAAAGGGAATAAGGGCGACACGGAAATGTTGAATACTCATACTCTTCCTTTTTCAATATTA
TTGAAGCATTTATCAGGGTTATTGTCTCATGAGCGGATACATATTTGAATGTATTTAGAAAAATAAACAA
ATAGGGGTTCCGCGCACATTTCCCCGAAAAGTGCCACCT
Features (pLannotate 1.2.2; 6 found; start..end, strand, type, name):
     13..30      +  protein_bind   attB1 (fragment): mutant version of attB; recombination site for the Gateway® BP reaction BP Clonase™
     82..322     +  promoter       U6 promoter: RNA polymerase III promoter for human U6 snRNA
    351..426     +  misc_RNA       gRNA scaffold: guide RNA scaffold for the Streptococcus pyogenes CRISPR/Cas9 system
    530..1118    -  rep_origin     ori: high-copy-number ColE1/pMB1/pBR322/pUC origin of replication
   1289..2149    -  CDS            AmpR: β-lactamase; bla; confers resistance to ampicillin, carbenicillin, and related antibiotics
   2150..2254    -  promoter       AmpR promoter: bla
