[The description below was written by a language model from this plasmid's Addgene catalogue record and pLannotate feature annotations shown in this document.]
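Description:
eGFP L202 gRNA is a small CRISPR guide RNA expression plasmid built on the MLM3636 backbone, a minimal vector of roughly 2.3 kb designed for expressing single guide RNAs in mammalian cells after transfection. It is propagated in E. coli using a ColE1/pUC-type origin of replication and selected with ampicillin through a β-lactamase (AmpR) gene driven by its own bla promoter. The catalogue entry lists the plasmid as low copy, whereas the feature annotation identifies the origin as a high-copy type, so the two sources differ on this point. No mammalian selection marker or reporter is annotated.

The payload is a 20-nucleotide spacer placed between the human U6 promoter, an RNA polymerase III promoter suited to producing short, defined transcripts, and the Streptococcus pyogenes Cas9 gRNA scaffold. Transcription yields a single guide RNA that recruits SpCas9-based proteins to the region of eGFP encoding residue L202. A fragment of an attB1 Gateway recombination site lies upstream of the U6 promoter. The record lists Gateway as the cloning method, although only this partial site is annotated.

According to the record, the guide directs Cas9 and APOBEC complexes, that is, cytosine base editors, to the L202 codon of eGFP. It belongs to a panel of eGFP reporters for single-base editing by APOBEC-Cas9 editosome complexes, so it would be supplied together with a separate base editor construct and a matching eGFP reporter. Neither of these is encoded on this plasmid.
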