Addgene plasmid #119132: eGFP L202 gRNA
Purpose: gRNA that guides Cas9 and APOBEC complexes to L202 in eGFP.
Depositing lab: Reuben Harris. Depositing organization: University of Minnesota. Publication: A panel of eGFP reporters for single base editing by APOBEC-Cas9 editosome complexes. Martin AS, Salamango DJ, Serebrenik AA, Shaban NM, Brown WL, Harris RS. Sci Rep. 2019 Jan 24;9(1):497. doi: 10.1038/s41598-018-36739-9. PubMed 30679582.
Backbone
  Vector backbone: MLM3636
  Backbone manufacturer: Joung Lab
  Backbone size w/o insert (bp): 2278
  Vector type: CRISPR
Growth in bacteria
  Bacterial resistance: Ampicillin, 100 μg/mL
  Growth temperature: 37°C
  Growth strain: DH5alpha
  Copy number: Low Copy
Gene/Insert
  Gene/Insert name: eGFP L202 gRNA
  gRNA/shRNA sequence: ccactattcaagtacccagt
  Insert size (bp): 20
  Mutation: None
  Promoter: U6
  Cloning method: Gateway Cloning
  Sequencing primers: 5′ TTTCTTGGGTAGTTTGCAGTTTT; 3′ CGGTGCCACTTTTTCAAGTT
Terms and licenses: Academic/Nonprofit Terms; Industry Terms: Not Available to Industry
How to cite: eGFP L202 gRNA was a gift from Reuben Harris (Addgene plasmid # 119132 ; http://n2t.net/addgene:119132 ; RRID:Addgene_119132)
